>Addgene plasmid #235274 | EF1a-TS.FF4x1-mRuby2-bGH | addgene full sequence | sequence record 472805 | Addgene NGS Result
CGCTAGTAGACTGCAGGTGGGCCCGAGCTTAAGTAACTAACTAACAGGAAGAGTTTGTAGAAACGCAAAA
AGGCCATCCGTCAGGATGGCCTTCTGCTTAGTTTGATGCCTGGCAGTTTATGGCGGGCGTCCTGCCCGCC
ACCCTCCGGGCCGTTGCTTCACAACGTTCAAATCCGCTCCCGGCGGATTTGTCCTACTCAGGAGAGCGTT
CACCGACAAACAACAGATAAAACGAAAGGCCCAGTCTTCCGACTGAGCCTTTCGTTTTATTTGATGCCTG
GCAGTTCCCTACTCTCGCTTAGTAGTTAGACGTCCCCGAGATCCATGCTAGCGGTAATACGGTTATCCAC
AGAATCAGGGGATAACGCAGGAAAGAACATGTGAGCAAAAGGCCAGCAAAAGGCCAGGAACCGTAAAAAG
GCCGCGTTGCTGGCGTTTTTCCATAGGCTCCGCCCCCCTGACGAGCATCACAAAAATCGACGCTCAAGTC
AGAGGTGGCGAAACCCGACAGGACTATAAAGATACCAGGCGTTTCCCCCTGGAAGCTCCCTCGTGCGCTC
TCCTGTTCCGACCCTGCCGCTTACCGGATACCTGTCCGCCTTTCTCCCTTCGGGAAGCGTGGCGCTTTCT
CATAGCTCACGCTGTAGGTATCTCAGTTCGGTGTAGGTCGTTCGCTCCAAGCTGGGCTGTGTGCACGAAC
CCCCCGTTCAGCCCGACCGCTGCGCCTTATCCGGTAACTATCGTCTTGAGTCCAACCCGGTAAGACACGA
CTTATCGCCACTGGCAGCAGCCACTGGTAACAGGATTAGCAGAGCGAGGTATGTAGGCGGTGCTACAGAG
TTCTTGAAGTGGTGGCCTAACTACGGCTACACTAGAAGAACAGTATTTGGTATCTGCGCTCTGCTGAAGC
CAGTTACCTTCGGAAAAAGAGTTGGTAGCTCTTGATCCGGCAAACAAACCACCGCTGGTAGCGGTGGTTT
TTTTGTTTGCAAGCAGCAGATTACGCGCAGAAAAAAAGGATCTCAAGAAGATCCTTTGATCTTTTCTACG
GGGTCTGACGCTCAGTGGAACGGGGCCCAATCTGAATAATGTTACAACCAATTAACCAATTCTGATTAGA
AAAACTCATCGAGCATCAAATGAAACTGCAATTTATTCATATCAGGATTATCAATACCATATTTTTGAAA
AAGCCGTTTCTGTAATGAAGGAGAAAACTCACCGAGGCAGTTCCATAGGATGGCAAGATCCTGGTATCGG
TCTGCGATTCCGACTCGTCCAACATCAATACAACCTATTAATTTCCCCTCGTCAAAAATAAGGTTATCAA
GTGAGAAATCACCATGAGTGACGACTGAATCCGGTGAGAATGGCAAAAGTTTATGCATTTCTTTCCAGAC
TTGTTCAACAGGCCAGCCATTACGCTCGTCATCAAAATCACTCGCATCAACCAAACCGTTATTCATTCGT
GATTGCGCCTGAGCTAGACGAAATACGCGATCGCTGTTAAAAGGACAATTACAAACAGGAATCGAATGCA
ACCGGCGCAGGAACACTGCCAGCGCATCAACAATATTTTCACCTGAATCAGGATATTCTTCTAATACCTG
GAATGCTGTTTTTCCGGGGATCGCAGTGGTGAGTAACCATGCATCACCAGGAGTACGGATAAAATGCTTG
ATGGTCGGAAGAGGCATAAATTCCGTCAGCCAGTTTAGTCTGACCATCTCATCTGTAACATCATTGGCAA
CGCTACCTTTGCCATGTTTCAGAAACAACTCTGGCGCATCGGGCTTCCCATACAAGCGATAGATTGTCGC
ACCTGATTGCCCGACATTATCGCGAGCCCATTTATACCCATATAAATCAGCATCCATGTTGGAATTTAAT
CGCGGCCTCGACGTTTCCCGTTGAATATGGCTCATAACACCCCTTGTATTACTGTTTATGTAAGCAGACA
GTTTTATTGTTCATGATGATATATTTTTATCTTGTGCAATGTAACATCAGAGATTTTGAGACACGGGCAC
CTGCAGTCTTCGTACTGCTCCGGTGCCCGTCAGTGGGCAGAGCGCACATCGCCCACAGTCCCCGAGAAGT
TGGGGGGAGGGGTCGGCAATTGAACCGGTGCCTAGAGAAGGTGGCGCGGGGTAAACTGGGAAAGTGATGT
CGTGTACTGGCTCCGCCTTTTTCCCGAGGGTGGGGGAGAACCGTATATAAGTGCAGTAGTCGCCGTGAAC
GTTCTTTTTCGCAACGGGTTTGCCGCCAGAACACAGGTAAGTGCCGTGTGTGGTTCCCGCGGGCCTGGCC
TCTTTACGGGTTATGGCCCTTGCGTGCCTTGAATTACTTCCACGCCCCTGGCTGCAGTACGTGATTCTTG
ATCCCGAGCTTCGGGTTGGAAGTGGGTGGGAGAGTTCGAGGCCTTGCGCTTAAGGAGCCCCTTCGCCTCG
TGCTTGAGTTGAGGCCTGGCTTGGGCGCTGGGGCCGCCGCGTGCGAATCTGGTGGCACCTTCGCGCCTGT
CTCGCTGCTTTCGATAAGTCTCTAGCCATTTAAAATTTTTGATGACCTGCTGCGACGCTTTTTTTCTGGC
AAGATAGTCTTGTAAATGCGGGCCAAGATCTGCACACTGGTATTTCGGTTTTTGGGGCCGCGGGCGGCGA
CGGGGCCCGTGCGTCCCAGCGCACATGTTCGGCGAGGCGGGGCCTGCGAGCGCGGCCACCGAGAATCGGA
CGGGGGTAGTCTCAAGCTGGCCGGCCTGCTCTGGTGCCTGGCCTCGCGCCGCCGTGTATCGCCCCGCCCT
GGGCGGCAAGGCTGGCCCGGTCGGCACCAGTTGCGTGAGCGGAAAGATGGCCGCTTCCCGGCCCTGCTGC
AGGGAGCTCAAAATGGAGGACGCGGCGCTCGGGAGAGCGGGCGGGTGAGTCACCCACACAAAGGAAAAGG
GCCTTTCCGTCCTCAGCCGTCGCTTCATGTGACTCCACGGAGTACCGGGCGCCGTCCAGGCACCTCGATT
AGTTCTCGAGCTTTTGGAGTACGTCGTCTTTAGGTTGGGGGGAGGGGTTTTATGCGATGGAGTTTCCCCA
CACTGAGTGGGTGGAGACTGAAGTTAGGCCAGCTTGGCACTTGATGTAATTCTCCTTGGAATTTGCCCTT
TTTGAGTTTGGATCTTGGTTCATTCTCAAGCCTCAGACAGTGGTTCAAAGTTTTTTTCTTCCATTTCAGG
TGTCGTGAGAGCTCGTTTAGTGAACCGTCAGATCGCCTGGAGACGCCATCCACGCTGTAATGTAAGCTTG
TGGCCGCTTGAAGTCTTTAATTAAACCTAGGACAAGCCACCATGGTGTCTAAGGGCGAAGAGCTGATCAA
GGAAAATATGCGTATGAAGGTGGTCATGGAAGGTTCGGTCAACGGCCACCAATTCAAATGCACAGGTGAA
GGAGAAGGCAATCCGTACATGGGAACTCAAACCATGAGGATCAAAGTCATCGAGGGAGGACCCCTGCCAT
TTGCCTTTGACATTCTTGCCACGTCGTTCATGTATGGCAGCCGTACTTTTATCAAGTACCCGAAAGGCAT
TCCTGATTTCTTTAAACAGTCCTTTCCTGAGGGTTTTACTTGGGAAAGAGTTACGAGATACGAAGATGGT
GGAGTCGTCACCGTCATGCAGGACACCAGCCTTGAGGATGGCTGTCTCGTTTACCACGTCCAAGTCAGAG
GGGTAAACTTTCCCTCCAATGGTCCCGTGATGCAGAAGAAGACCAAGGGTTGGGAGCCTAATACAGAGAT
GATGTATCCAGCAGATGGTGGTCTGAGGGGATACACTCATATGGCACTGAAAGTTGATGGTGGTGGCCAT
CTGTCTTGCTCTTTCGTAACAACTTACAGGTCAAAAAAGACCGTCGGGAACATCAAGATGCCCGGTATCC
ATGCCGTTGATCACCGCCTGGAAAGGTTAGAGGAAAGTGACAATGAAATGTTCGTAGTACAACGCGAACA
CGCAGTTGCCAAGTTCGCCGGGCTTGGTGGTGGGATGGACGAGCTGTACAAGTAACAACGTTGCACCTGT
GCCTTCTAGTTGCCAGCCATCTGTTGTTTGCCCCTCCCCCGTGCCTTCCTTGACCCTGGAAGGTGCCACT
CCCACTGTCCTTTCCTAATAAAATGAGGAAATTGCATCGCATTGTCTGAGTAGGTGTCATTCTATTCTGG
GGGGTGGGGTGGGGCAGGACAGCAAGGGGGAGGATTGGGAAGACAATAGCAGGCATGCTGGGGATGCGGT
GGGCTCTATGG
Features (pLannotate 1.2.2; 10 found; start..end, strand, type, name):
     68..95      -  terminator     rrnB T2 terminator: transcription terminator T2 from the E. coli rrnB gene
    227..270     +  terminator     rrnB T1 terminator: Escherichia coli rrnB; transcription terminator T1 from the E. coli rrnB gene
    438..1026    -  rep_origin     ori: high-copy-number ColE1/pMB1/pBR322/pUC origin of replication
   1116..1925    -  CDS            KanR: aminoglycoside phosphotransferase; aph(3')-Ia; confers resistance to kanamycin in bacteria or G418 (Geneticin®) in eukaryotes
   2065..2276    +  promoter       EF-1α core promoter: core promoter for human elongation factor EF-1α
   2277..2390    +  intron         EF-1α intron A (fragment): intron upstream of the start codon of human EF-1α
   3016..3219    +  intron         EF-1α intron A: truncated intron upstream of the start codon of human EF-1α
   3228..3262    +  promoter       TRE3GV promoter (fragment): 3rd-generation Tet-responsive promoter that can be activated by binding of Tet-On® 3G, optimized for retroviral and lentiviral vectors
   3332..4042    +  CDS            mRuby2: mRuby2 is a basic (constitutively fluorescent) red fluorescent protein published in 2012, derived from Entacmaea quadricolor. It has moderate acid sensitivity.
   4057..4281    +  polyA_signal   bGH poly(A) signal: bovine growth hormone polyadenylation signal
