[The description below was written by a language model from this plasmid's Addgene catalogue record and pLannotate feature annotations shown in this document.]
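Description:
EF1a-TS.FF4x1-mRuby2-bGH (alternative name pKG3131) is a small mammalian expression and synthetic-biology plasmid of about 4.3 kb, assembled by Golden Gate cloning into the pShip.USI ("upstream inverted") backbone. It is propagated in E. coli from a high-copy ColE1/pUC-type origin and selected with kanamycin through an aph(3')-Ia resistance gene. rrnB T1 and T2 terminators in the backbone help insulate the bacterial elements from the mammalian transcription unit.

The payload is a single transcription unit. The human EF1a promoter, annotated as the core promoter followed by intron A segments, drives constitutive expression of the red fluorescent protein mRuby2 (from Entacmaea quadricolor), and the transcript ends at a bovine growth hormone polyadenylation signal. The name indicates one copy of a target site for the synthetic microRNA FF4 (TS.FF4x1), but this site is not annotated in the feature table. The name places it ahead of mRuby2, whereas the stated purpose refers to a 3' target site, so its exact position cannot be confirmed from the record. A short match to a TRE3GV promoter fragment lies between the intron and the coding sequence. It is probably just a shared leader or minimal-promoter-like segment, as nothing else in the record suggests Tet-responsive control.

The plasmid is the target-bearing output component of a two-vector, closed-loop incoherent feedforward loop (iFFL). The cognate microRNA is supplied from a partner vector and represses the mRuby2 transcript through the target site. Output expression is thereby buffered against variation in gene dosage, with red fluorescence as the readout.
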