Addgene plasmid #235274: EF1a-TS.FF4x1-mRuby2-bGH
Purpose: 3' microRNA target site expression for dual-vector iFFL circuit (closed-loop)
Depositing lab: Kate Galloway. Depositing organization: Massachusetts Institute of Technology. Publication: Model-guided design of microRNA-based gene circuits supports precise dosage of transgenic cargoes into diverse primary cells. Love KS, Johnstone CP, Peterman EL, Gaglione S, Birnbaum ME, Galloway KE. Cell Syst. 2025 Apr 22:101269. doi: 10.1016/j.cels.2025.101269. PubMed 40300600.
Backbone
  Vector backbone: pShip.USI (upstream inverted)
  Backbone manufacturer: Galloway lab
  Backbone size w/o insert (bp): 2046
  Vector type: Mammalian Expression, Synthetic Biology
Growth in bacteria
  Bacterial resistance: Kanamycin, 50 μg/mL
  Growth temperature: 30°C
  Growth strain: NEB Stable
  Copy number: High Copy
Gene/Insert
  Gene/Insert name: mRuby2
  Species: Entacmaea quadricolor
  Insert size (bp): 711
  Promoter: EF1a (human EF1a)
  Cloning method: Golden Gate
  Sequencing primers: 5′ CATCAGAGATTTTGAGACAC; 3′ gcgtttctacaaactcttcc
Resource information
  A portion of this plasmid was derived from a plasmid made by: Addgene #90236
Terms and licenses: Academic/Nonprofit Terms; Industry Terms: Not Available to Industry
Depositor comments: Alt name: pKG3131 ; Please visit https://doi.org/10.1101/2024.06.25.600629 for bioRxiv preprint.
How to cite: EF1a-TS.FF4x1-mRuby2-bGH was a gift from Kate Galloway (Addgene plasmid # 235274 ; http://n2t.net/addgene:235274 ; RRID:Addgene_235274)
