>Addgene plasmid #235274 | EF1a-TS.FF4x1-mRuby2-bGH | depositor partial sequence | sequence record 463172 | mRuby2
ATGGTGTCTAAGGGCGAAGAGCTGATCAAGGAAAATATGCGTATGAAGGTGGTCATGGAAGGTTCGGTCA
ACGGCCACCAATTCAAATGCACAGGTGAAGGAGAAGGCAATCCGTACATGGGAACTCAAACCATGAGGAT
CAAAGTCATCGAGGGAGGACCCCTGCCATTTGCCTTTGACATTCTTGCCACGTCGTTCATGTATGGCAGC
CGTACTTTTATCAAGTACCCGAAAGGCATTCCTGATTTCTTTAAACAGTCCTTTCCTGAGGGTTTTACTT
GGGAAAGAGTTACGAGATACGAAGATGGTGGAGTCGTCACCGTCATGCAGGACACCAGCCTTGAGGATGG
CTGTCTCGTTTACCACGTCCAAGTCAGAGGGGTAAACTTTCCCTCCAATGGTCCCGTGATGCAGAAGAAG
ACCAAGGGTTGGGAGCCTAATACAGAGATGATGTATCCAGCAGATGGTGGTCTGAGGGGATACACTCATA
TGGCACTGAAAGTTGATGGTGGTGGCCATCTGTCTTGCTCTTTCGTAACAACTTACAGGTCAAAAAAGAC
CGTCGGGAACATCAAGATGCCCGGTATCCATGCCGTTGATCACCGCCTGGAAAGGTTAGAGGAAAGTGAC
AATGAAATGTTCGTAGTACAACGCGAACACGCAGTTGCCAAGTTCGCCGGGCTTGGTGGTGGGATGGACG
AGCTGTACAAG
